Addgene plasmid #238167: pRCA376 - pBA904 Puro-T2A-GFP NTC guide (pRCA360 backbone)
Purpose: Lentiviral CRISPR guide vector expressing a non-targeting sgRNA with cs1 incorporated in the loop of the sgRNA constant region for 10X Direct Capture
Depositing lab: Thomas Norman. Depositing organization: Memorial Sloan-Kettering Cancer Center. Publication: Comprehensive transcription factor perturbations recapitulate fibroblast transcriptional states. Southard KM, Ardy RC, Tang A, O'Sullivan DD, Metzner E, Guruvayurappan K, Norman TM. Nat Genet. 2025 Aug 6. doi: 10.1038/s41588-025-02284-1. PubMed 40770575.
Backbone
  Vector backbone: pRCA360 - pBA904 Puro-T2A-GFP
  Vector type: Lentiviral, CRISPR
  Selectable markers: Puromycin
Growth in bacteria
  Bacterial resistance: Ampicillin, 100 μg/mL
  Growth temperature: 30°C
  Growth strain: NEB Stable
  Copy number: Unknown
Gene/Insert
  Gene/Insert name: Non-targeting sgRNA
  gRNA/shRNA sequence: GTCGCGCCCGCTCCAGGGAC
  Species: Synthetic
  Tag / fusion protein: GFP (C terminal on insert)
  Cloning method: Restriction Enzyme; 5′ cloning site Unknown (unknown if destroyed)
Terms and licenses: Academic/Nonprofit Terms; Industry Terms: Not Available to Industry
Depositor comments: Please visit https://doi.org/10.1101/2024.07.31.606073 for bioRxiv preprint.
How to cite: pRCA376 - pBA904 Puro-T2A-GFP NTC guide (pRCA360 backbone) was a gift from Thomas Norman (Addgene plasmid # 238167 ; http://n2t.net/addgene:238167 ; RRID:Addgene_238167)
