[The description below was written by a language model from this plasmid's Addgene catalogue record and pLannotate feature annotations shown in this document.]
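Description:
pRCA376 is a lentiviral CRISPR guide vector of about 8.9 kb, built on the pRCA360 (pBA904 Puro-T2A-GFP) backbone, that expresses a synthetic non-targeting control sgRNA. It is propagated in bacteria through a high-copy ColE1/pUC-type origin and an ampicillin resistance gene. As with many LTR-containing plasmids, it is maintained in a recombination-reducing strain. The viral portion has a third-generation-style layout. A CMV enhancer/promoter drives a truncated HIV-1 5' LTR, followed by the Ψ packaging signal with a gag fragment, the Rev response element and the cPPT/CTS. A WPRE and a second truncated LTR lie at the 3' end. Together these elements allow the genomic RNA to be transcribed, packaged and integrated when packaging functions are supplied in trans.

The payload consists of two units. The first is the sgRNA cassette. Only fragments of the S. pyogenes tracrRNA/guide scaffold are annotated, which fits the recorded modification: capture sequence 1 (cs1) is inserted in the loop of the constant region, so that guide transcripts can be captured directly in 10x Genomics single-cell workflows. The feature table does not annotate the promoter driving the sgRNA, and the record does not state it. Downstream, an EF-1α promoter drives puromycin N-acetyltransferase and EGFP, which the construct name indicates are linked by a T2A peptide. Transduced cells can therefore be both drug-selected and tracked by fluorescence. GFP is part of this marker cassette rather than a fusion to the guide, despite the catalogue's tag field. Two loxP sites in the same orientation flank the guide and marker region, though the record gives no purpose for them. The plasmid serves as a negative control in pooled single-cell CRISPR perturbation screens with direct guide capture.
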