Features (pLannotate 1.2.2; 24 found; start..end, strand, type, name):
    213..1073    -  CDS            AmpR: β-lactamase; bla; confers resistance to ampicillin, carbenicillin, and related antibiotics
   1074..1178    -  promoter       AmpR promoter: bla
   1237..1289    -  misc_feature   bom (fragment): basis of mobility region from pBR322
   1444..1823    +  enhancer       CMV enhancer: human cytomegalovirus immediate early enhancer
   1824..2023    +  promoter       CMV promoter: human cytomegalovirus (CMV) immediate early promoter
   2041..2221    +  LTR            5' LTR (truncated): truncated 5' long terminal repeat (LTR) from HIV-1
   2268..2393    +  misc_feature   HIV-1 Ψ: packaging signal of human immunodeficiency virus type 1
   2377..2715    +  CDS            HIV-1 gag (fragment): gag protein from human immunodeficiency virus 1; gag
   2890..3123    +  misc_feature   RRE: The Rev response element (RRE) of HIV-1 allows for Rev-dependent mRNA export from the nucleus to the cytoplasm.
   3500..3600    +  CDS            Rev (fragment): human immunodeficiency virus 1 (HIV-1) Rev protein; rev; enhances nuclear export of unspliced and incompletely spliced viral mRNAs
   3650..3767    +  misc_feature   cPPT/CTS: central polypurine tract and central termination sequence of HIV-1
   4020..4053    +  protein_bind   loxP: Cre-mediated recombination occurs in the 8-bp core sequence (GCATACAT). Cre recombinase
   4178..4222    +  misc_RNA       tracrRNA (fragment): trans-activating CRISPR RNA for the Streptococcus pyogenes CRISPR/Cas9 system
   4252..4271    +  misc_RNA       gRNA scaffold (fragment): guide RNA scaffold for the Streptococcus pyogenes CRISPR/Cas9 system
   4336..5507    +  promoter       EF-1α promoter: strong constitutive promoter for human elongation factor EF-1α
   5519..6115    +  CDS            PuroR: puromycin N-acetyltransferase; pac from Streptomyces alboniger; confers resistance to puromycin
   6191..6910    +  CDS            EGFP: the original enhanced GFP (Yang et al., 1996) mammalian codon-optimized
   6930..6963    +  protein_bind   loxP: Cre-mediated recombination occurs in the 8-bp core sequence (GCATACAT). Cre recombinase
   6996..7019    +  misc_feature   MCS (fragment): pBluescript multiple cloning site
   7019..7607    +  misc_feature   WPRE: woodchuck hepatitis virus posttranscriptional regulatory element
   7608..7627    +  misc_feature   MCS (fragment): pBluescript multiple cloning site
   7629..8129    +  CDS            nef (fragment): NEF_HV1LA - Experimental evidence at protein level: Swiss-Prot protein existence level 1. Extracellular Nef protein targets CD4(+) T-lymphocytes for apoptosis by interacting with CXCR4 surface receptors. From Human immunodeficiency virus type 1 group M subtype B (isolate Lai) (HIV-1).
   8136..8316    +  LTR            5' LTR (truncated): truncated 5' long terminal repeat (LTR) from HIV-1
   8378..42      -  rep_origin     ori (across the origin): high-copy-number ColE1/pMB1/pBR322/pUC origin of replication
>Addgene plasmid #238167 | pRCA376 - pBA904 Puro-T2A-GFP NTC guide (pRCA360 backbone) | addgene full sequence | sequence record 474452 | Addgene NGS Result
GTTTGCAAGCAGCAGATTACGCGCAGAAAAAAAGGATCTCAAGAAGATCCTTTGATCTTTTCTACGGGGT
CTGACGCTCAGTGGAACGAAAACTCACGTTAAGGGATTTTGGTCATGAGATTATCAAAAAGGATCTTCAC
CTAGATCCTTTTAAATTAAAAATGAAGTTTTAAATCAATCTAAAGTATATATGAGTAAACTTGGTCTGAC
AGTTACCAATGCTTAATCAGTGAGGCACCTATCTCAGCGATCTGTCTATTTCGTTCATCCATAGTTGCCT
GACTCCCCGTCGTGTAGATAACTACGATACGGGAGGGCTTACCATCTGGCCCCAGTGCTGCAATGATACC
GCGAGACCCACGCTCACCGGCTCCAGATTTATCAGCAATAAACCAGCCAGCCGGAAGGGCCGAGCGCAGA
AGTGGTCCTGCAACTTTATCCGCCTCCATCCAGTCTATTAATTGTTGCCGGGAAGCTAGAGTAAGTAGTT
CGCCAGTTAATAGTTTGCGCAACGTTGTTGCCATTGCTACAGGCATCGTGGTGTCACGCTCGTCGTTTGG
TATGGCTTCATTCAGCTCCGGTTCCCAACGATCAAGGCGAGTTACATGATCCCCCATGTTGTGCAAAAAA
GCGGTTAGCTCCTTCGGTCCTCCGATCGTTGTCAGAAGTAAGTTGGCCGCAGTGTTATCACTCATGGTTA
TGGCAGCACTGCATAATTCTCTTACTGTCATGCCATCCGTAAGATGCTTTTCTGTGACTGGTGAGTACTC
AACCAAGTCATTCTGAGAATAGTGTATGCGGCGACCGAGTTGCTCTTGCCCGGCGTCAATACGGGATAAT
ACCGCGCCACATAGCAGAACTTTAAAAGTGCTCATCATTGGAAAACGTTCTTCGGGGCGAAAACTCTCAA
GGATCTTACCGCTGTTGAGATCCAGTTCGATGTAACCCACTCGTGCACCCAACTGATCTTCAGCATCTTT
TACTTTCACCAGCGTTTCTGGGTGAGCAAAAACAGGAAGGCAAAATGCCGCAAAAAAGGGAATAAGGGCG
ACACGGAAATGTTGAATACTCATACTCTTCCTTTTTCAATATTATTGAAGCATTTATCAGGGTTATTGTC
TCATGAGCGGATACATATTTGAATGTATTTAGAAAAATAAACAAATAGGGGTTCCGCGCACATTTCCCCG
AAAAGTGCCACCTGACGTCGACGGATCGGGAGATCTCCCGATCCCCTATGGTGCACTCTCAGTACAATCT
GCTCTGATGCCGCATAGTTAAGCCAGTATCTGCTCCCTGCTTGTGTGTTGGAGGTCGCTGAGTAGTGCGC
GAGCAAAATTTAAGCTACAACAAGGCAAGGCTTGACCGACAATTGCATGAAGAATCTGCTTAGGGTTAGG
CGTTTTGCGCTGCTTCGCGATGTACGGGCCAGATATACGCGTTGACATTGATTATTGACTAGTTATTAAT
AGTAATCAATTACGGGGTCATTAGTTCATAGCCCATATATGGAGTTCCGCGTTACATAACTTACGGTAAA
TGGCCCGCCTGGCTGACCGCCCAACGACCCCCGCCCATTGACGTCAATAATGACGTATGTTCCCATAGTA
ACGCCAATAGGGACTTTCCATTGACGTCAATGGGTGGAGTATTTACGGTAAACTGCCCACTTGGCAGTAC
ATCAAGTGTATCATATGCCAAGTACGCCCCCTATTGACGTCAATGACGGTAAATGGCCCGCCTGGCATTA
TGCCCAGTACATGACCTTATGGGACTTTCCTACTTGGCAGTACATCTACGTATTAGTCATCGCTATTACC
ATGGTGATGCGGTTTTGGCAGTACATCAATGGGCGTGGATAGCGGTTTGACTCACGGGGATTTCCAAGTC
TCCACCCCATTGACGTCAATGGGAGTTTGTTTTGGCACCAAAATCAACGGGACTTTCCAAAATGTCGTAA
CAACTCCGCCCCATTGACGCAAATGGGCGGTAGGCGTGTACGGTGGGAGGTCTATATAAGCAGCGCGTTT
TGCCTGTACTGGGTCTCTCTGGTTAGACCAGATCTGAGCCTGGGAGCTCTCTGGCTAACTAGGGAACCCA
CTGCTTAAGCCTCAATAAAGCTTGCCTTGAGTGCTTCAAGTAGTGTGTGCCCGTCTGTTGTGTGACTCTG
GTAACTAGAGATCCCTCAGACCCTTTTAGTCAGTGTGGAAAATCTCTAGCAGTGGCGCCCGAACAGGGAC
TTGAAAGCGAAAGGGAAACCAGAGGAGCTCTCTCGACGCAGGACTCGGCTTGCTGAAGCGCGCACGGCAA
GAGGCGAGGGGCGGCGACTGGTGAGTACGCCAAAAATTTTGACTAGCGGAGGCTAGAAGGAGAGAGATGG
GTGCGAGAGCGTCAGTATTAAGCGGGGGAGAATTAGATCGCGATGGGAAAAAATTCGGTTAAGGCCAGGG
GGAAAGAAAAAATATAAATTAAAACATATAGTATGGGCAAGCAGGGAGCTAGAACGATTCGCAGTTAATC
CTGGCCTGTTAGAAACATCAGAAGGCTGTAGACAAATACTGGGACAGCTACAACCATCCCTTCAGACAGG
ATCAGAAGAACTTAGATCATTATATAATACAGTAGCAACCCTCTATTGTGTGCATCAAAGGATAGAGATA
AAAGACACCAAGGAAGCTTTAGACAAGATAGAGGAAGAGCAAAACAAAAGTAAGACCACCGCACAGCAAG
CGGCCGGCCGCTGATCTTCAGACCTGGAGGAGGAGATATGAGGGACAATTGGAGAAGTGAATTATATAAA
TATAAAGTAGTAAAAATTGAACCATTAGGAGTAGCACCCACCAAGGCAAAGAGAAGAGTGGTGCAGAGAG
AAAAAAGAGCAGTGGGAATAGGAGCTTTGTTCCTTGGGTTCTTGGGAGCAGCAGGAAGCACTATGGGCGC
AGCGTCAATGACGCTGACGGTACAGGCCAGACAATTATTGTCTGGTATAGTGCAGCAGCAGAACAATTTG
CTGAGGGCTATTGAGGCGCAACAGCATCTGTTGCAACTCACAGTCTGGGGCATCAAGCAGCTCCAGGCAA
GAATCCTGGCTGTGGAAAGATACCTAAAGGATCAACAGCTCCTGGGGATTTGGGGTTGCTCTGGAAAACT
CATTTGCACCACTGCTGTGCCTTGGAATGCTAGTTGGAGTAATAAATCTCTGGAACAGATTTGGAATCAC
ACGACCTGGATGGAGTGGGACAGAGAAATTAACAATTACACAAGCTTAATACACTCCTTAATTGAAGAAT
CGCAAAACCAGCAAGAAAAGAATGAACAAGAATTATTGGAATTAGATAAATGGGCAAGTTTGTGGAATTG
GTTTAACATAACAAATTGGCTGTGGTATATAAAATTATTCATAATGATAGTAGGAGGCTTGGTAGGTTTA
AGAATAGTTTTTGCTGTACTTTCTATAGTGAATAGAGTTAGGCAGGGATATTCACCATTATCGTTTCAGA
CCCACCTCCCAACCCCGAGGGGACCCGACAGGCCCGAAGGAATAGAAGAAGAAGGTGGAGAGAGAGACAG
AGACAGATCCATTCGATTAGTGAACGGATCGGCACTGCGTGCGCCAATTCTGCAGACAAATGGCAGTATT
CATCCACAATTTTAAAAGAAAAGGGGGGATTGGGGGGTACAGTGCAGGGGAAAGAATAGTAGACATAATA
GCAACAGACATACAAACTAAAGAATTACAAAAACAAATTACAAAAATTCAAAATTTTCGGGTTTATTACA
GGGACAGCAGAGATCCAGTTTGGTTAGTACCGGGCCCGCTCTAGAGATCCGACGCGCCATCTCTAGGCCC
GCGCCGGCCCCCTCGCACGGACTTGTGGGAGAAGCTCGGCTACTCCCCTGCCCCGGTTAATTTGCATATA
ATATTTCCTAGTAACTATAGAGGCTTAATGTGCGATAAAAGACAGATAATCTGTTCTTTTTAATACTAGC
TACATTTTACATGATAGGCTTGGATTTCTATAACTTCGTATAGCATACATTATACGAAGTTATAAACAGC
ACAAAAGGAAACTCACCCTAACTGTAAAGTAATTGTGTGTTTTGAGACTATAAGTATCCCTTGGAGAACC
ACCTTGTTGGTCGCGCCCGCTCCAGGGACGTTTAAGAGCTAAGCTGGAAACAGCATAGCAAGTTTAAATA
AGGCTAGTCCGTTATCAACTTGGCCGCTTTAAGGCCGGTCCTAGCAAGGCCAAGTGGCACCGAGTCGGTG
CTTTTTTTCTCGAGTACTAGGATCCATTAGGCGGCCGCGTGGATAACCGTATTACCGCCATGCATGTGCC
CGTCAGTGGGCAGAGCGCACATCGCCCACAGTCCCCGAGAAGTTGGGGGGAGGGGTCGGCAATTGAACCG
GTGCCTAGAGAAGGTGGCGCGGGGTAAACTGGGAAAGTGATGTCGTGTACTGGCTCCGCCTTTTTCCCGA
GGGTGGGGGAGAACCGTATATAAGTGCAGTAGTCGCCGTGAACGTTCTTTTTCGCAACGGGTTTGCCGCC
AGAACACAGGTAAGTGCCGTGTGTGGTTCCCGCGGGCCTGGCCTCTTTACGGGTTATGGCCCTTGCGTGC
CTTGAATTACTTCCACCTGGCTGCAGTACGTGATTCTTGATCCCGAGCTTCGGGTTGGAAGTGGGTGGGA
GAGTTCGAGGCCTTGCGCTTAAGGAGCCCCTTCGCCTCGTGCTTGAGTTGAGGCCTGGCCTGGGCGCTGG
GGCCGCCGCGTGCGAATCTGGTGGCACCTTCGCGCCTGTCTCGCTGCTTTCGATAAGTCTCTAGCCATTT
AAAATTTTTGATGACCTGCTGCGACGCTTTTTTTCTGGCAAGATAGTCTTGTAAATGCGGGCCAAGATCT
GCACACTGGTATTTCGGTTTTTGGGGCCGCGGGCGGCGACGGGGCCCGTGCGTCCCAGCGCACATGTTCG
GCGAGGCGGGGCCTGCGAGCGCGGCCACCGAGAATCGGACGGGGGTAGTCTCAAGCTGGCCGGCCTGCTC
TGGTGCCTGGCCTCGCGCCGCCGTGTATCGCCCCGCCCTGGGCGGCAAGGCTGGCCCGGTCGGCACCAGT
TGCGTGAGCGGAAAGATGGCCGCTTCCCGGCCCTGCTGCAGGGAGCTCAAAATGGAGGACGCGGCGCTCG
GGAGAGCGGGCGGGTGAGTCACCCACACAAAGGAAAAGGGCCTTTCCGTCCTCAGCCGTCGCTTCATGTG
ACTCCACGGAGTACCGGGCGCCGTCCAGGCACCTCGATTAGTTCTCGCGCTTTTGGAGTACGTCGTCTTT
AGGTTGGGGGGAGGGGTTTTATGCGATGGAGTTTCCCCACACTGAGTGGGTGGAGACTGAAGTTAGGCCA
GCTTGGCACTTGATGTAATTCTCCTTGGAATTTGCCCTTTTTGAGTTTGGATCTTGGTTCATTCTCAAGC
CTCAGACAGTGGTTCAAAGTTTTTTTCTTCCATTTCAGGTGTCGTGAGCTAGCCCACCATGACCGAGTAC
AAGCCCACGGTGCGCCTCGCCACCCGCGACGACGTCCCCCGGGCCGTACGCACCCTCGCCGCCGCGTTCG
CCGACTACCCCGCCACGCGCCACACCGTCGACCCGGACCGCCACATCGAGCGGGTCACCGAGCTGCAAGA
ACTCTTCCTCACGCGCGTCGGGCTCGACATCGGCAAGGTGTGGGTCGCGGACGACGGCGCCGCGGTGGCG
GTCTGGACCACGCCGGAGAGCGTCGAAGCGGGGGCGGTGTTCGCCGAGATCGGCCCGCGCATGGCCGAGT
TGAGCGGTTCCCGGCTGGCCGCGCAGCAACAGATGGAAGGCCTCCTGGCGCCGCACCGGCCCAAGGAGCC
CGCGTGGTTCCTGGCCACCGTCGGCGTCTCGCCCGACCACCAGGGCAAGGGTCTGGGCAGCGCCGTCGTG
CTCCCCGGAGTGGAGGCGGCCGAGCGCGCCGGGGTGCCCGCCTTCCTGGAGACCTCCGCGCCCCGCAACC
TCCCCTTCTACGAGCGGCTCGGCTTCACCGTCACCGCCGACGTCGAGGTGCCCGAAGGACCGCGCACCTG
GTGCATGACCCGCAAGCCCGGTGCCGGATCGGGAGAGGGCAGAGGAAGTCTGCTAACATGCGGTGACGTC
GAGGAGAATCCTGGCCCACCGGTCGCCACCATGGTGAGCAAGGGCGAGGAGCTGTTCACCGGGGTGGTGC
CCATCCTGGTCGAGCTGGACGGCGACGTAAACGGCCACAAGTTCAGCGTGTCCGGCGAGGGCGAGGGCGA
TGCCACCTACGGCAAGCTGACCCTGAAGTTCATCTGCACCACCGGCAAGCTGCCCGTGCCCTGGCCCACC
CTCGTGACCACCCTGACCTACGGCGTGCAGTGCTTCAGCCGCTACCCCGACCACATGAAGCAGCACGACT
TCTTCAAGTCCGCCATGCCCGAAGGCTACGTCCAGGAGCGCACCATCTTCTTCAAGGACGACGGCAACTA
CAAGACCCGCGCCGAGGTGAAGTTCGAGGGCGACACCCTGGTGAACCGCATCGAGCTGAAGGGCATCGAC
TTCAAGGAGGACGGCAACATCCTGGGGCACAAGCTGGAGTACAACTACAACAGCCACAACGTCTATATCA
TGGCCGACAAGCAGAAGAACGGCATCAAGGTGAACTTCAAGATCCGCCACAACATCGAGGACGGCAGCGT
GCAGCTCGCCGACCACTACCAGCAGAACACCCCCATCGGCGACGGCCCCGTGCTGCTGCCCGACAACCAC
TACCTGAGCACCCAGTCCGCCCTGAGCAAAGACCCCAACGAGAAGCGCGATCACATGGTCCTGCTGGAGT
TCGTGACCGCCGCCGGGATCACTCTCGGCATGGACGAGCTGTACAAGTAAGAATTCGTCGAGGGACCTAA
TAACTTCGTATAGCATACATTATACGAAGTTATACATGTTTAAGGGTTCCGGTTCCACTAGGTACAATTC
GATATCAAGCTTATCGATAATCAACCTCTGGATTACAAAATTTGTGAAAGATTGACTGGTATTCTTAACT
ATGTTGCTCCTTTTACGCTATGTGGATACGCTGCTTTAATGCCTTTGTATCATGCTATTGCTTCCCGTAT
GGCTTTCATTTTCTCCTCCTTGTATAAATCCTGGTTGCTGTCTCTTTATGAGGAGTTGTGGCCCGTTGTC
AGGCAACGTGGCGTGGTGTGCACTGTGTTTGCTGACGCAACCCCCACTGGTTGGGGCATTGCCACCACCT
GTCAGCTCCTTTCCGGGACTTTCGCTTTCCCCCTCCCTATTGCCACGGCGGAACTCATCGCCGCCTGCCT
TGCCCGCTGCTGGACAGGGGCTCGGCTGTTGGGCACTGACAATTCCGTGGTGTTGTCGGGGAAATCATCG
TCCTTTCCTTGGCTGCTCGCCTGTGTTGCCACCTGGATTCTGCGCGGGACGTCCTTCTGCTACGTCCCTT
CGGCCCTCAATCCAGCGGACCTTCCTTCCCGCGGCCTGCTGCCGGCTCTGCGGCCTCTTCCGCGTCTTCG
CCTTCGCCCTCAGACGAGTCGGATCTCCCTTTGGGCCGCCTCCCCGCATCGATACCGTCGACCTCGATCG
AGACCTAGAAAAACATGGAGCAATCACAAGTAGCAATACAGCAGCTACCAATGCTGATTGTGCCTGGCTA
GAAGCACAAGAGGAGGAGGAGGTGGGTTTTCCAGTCACACCTCAGGTACCTTTAAGACCAATGACTTACA
AGGCAGCTGTAGATCTTAGCCACTTTTTAAAAGAAAAGGGGGGACTGGAAGGGCTAATTCACTCCCAACG
AAGACAAGATATCCTTGATCTGTGGATCTACCACACACAAGGCTACTTCCCTGATTGGCAGAACTACACA
CCAGGGCCAGGGATCAGATATCCACTGACCTTTGGATGGTGCTACAAGCTAGTACCAGTTGAGCAAGAGA
AGGTAGAAGAAGCCAATGAAGGAGAGAACACCCGCTTGTTACACCCTGTGAGCCTGCATGGGATGGATGA
CCCGGAGAGAGAAGTATTAGAGTGGAGGTTTGACAGCCGCCTAGCATTTCATCACATGGCCCGAGAGCTG
CATCCGGACTGTACTGGGTCTCTCTGGTTAGACCAGATCTGAGCCTGGGAGCTCTCTGGCTAACTAGGGA
ACCCACTGCTTAAGCCTCAATAAAGCTTGCCTTGAGTGCTTCAAGTAGTGTGTGCCCGTCTGTTGTGTGA
CTCTGGTAACTAGAGATCCCTCAGACCCTTTTAGTCAGTGTGGAAAATCTCTAGCAGCATGTGAGCAAAA
GGCCAGCAAAAGGCCAGGAACCGTAAAAAGGCCGCGTTGCTGGCGTTTTTCCATAGGCTCCGCCCCCCTG
ACGAGCATCACAAAAATCGACGCTCAAGTCAGAGGTGGCGAAACCCGACAGGACTATAAAGATACCAGGC
GTTTCCCCCTGGAAGCTCCCTCGTGCGCTCTCCTGTTCCGACCCTGCCGCTTACCGGATACCTGTCCGCC
TTTCTCCCTTCGGGAAGCGTGGCGCTTTCTCATAGCTCACGCTGTAGGTATCTCAGTTCGGTGTAGGTCG
TTCGCTCCAAGCTGGGCTGTGTGCACGAACCCCCCGTTCAGCCCGACCGCTGCGCCTTATCCGGTAACTA
TCGTCTTGAGTCCAACCCGGTAAGACACGACTTATCGCCACTGGCAGCAGCCACTGGTAACAGGATTAGC
AGAGCGAGGTATGTAGGCGGTGCTACAGAGTTCTTGAAGTGGTGGCCTAACTACGGCTACACTAGAAGAA
CAGTATTTGGTATCTGCGCTCTGCTGAAGCCAGTTACCTTCGGAAAAAGAGTTGGTAGCTCTTGATCCGG
CAAACAAACCACCGCTGGTAGCGGTGGTTTTTTT
